>Addgene plasmid #221109 | pRS413-CUP1pr | addgene full sequence | sequence record 438868 | Addgene NGS Result
TCGCGCGTTTCGGTGATGACGGTGAAAACCTCTGACACATGCAGCTCCCGGAGACGGTCACAGCTTGTCT
GTAAGCGGATGCCGGGAGCAGACAAGCCCGTCAGGGCGCGTCAGCGGGTGTTGGCGGGTGTCGGGGCTGG
CTTAACTATGCGGCATCAGAGCAGATTGTACTGAGAGTGCACCATAAATTCCCGTTTTAAGAGCTTGGTG
AGCGCTAGGAGTCACTGCCAGGTATCGTTTGAACACGGCATTAGTCAGGGAAGTCATAACACAGTCCTTT
CCCGCAATTTTCTTTTTCTATTACTCTTGGCCTCCTCTAGTACACTCTATATTTTTTTATGCCTCGGTAA
TGATTTTCATTTTTTTTTTTCCACCTAGCGGATGACTCTTTTTTTTTCTTAGCGATTGGCATTATCACAT
AATGAATTATACATTATATAAAGTAATGTGATTTCTTCGAAGAATATACTAAAAAATGAGCAGGCAAGAT
AAACGAAGGCAAAGATGACAGAGCAGAAAGCCCTAGTAAAGCGTATTACAAATGAAACCAAGATTCAGAT
TGCGATCTCTTTAAAGGGTGGTCCCCTAGCGATAGAGCACTCGATCTTCCCAGAAAAAGAGGCAGAAGCA
GTAGCAGAACAGGCCACACAATCGCAAGTGATTAACGTCCACACAGGTATAGGGTTTCTGGACCATATGA
TACATGCTCTGGCCAAGCATTCCGGCTGGTCGCTAATCGTTGAGTGCATTGGTGACTTACACATAGACGA
CCATCACACCACTGAAGACTGCGGGATTGCTCTCGGTCAAGCTTTTAAAGAGGCCCTAGGGGCCGTGCGT
GGAGTAAAAAGGTTTGGATCAGGATTTGCGCCTTTGGATGAGGCACTTTCCAGAGCGGTGGTAGATCTTT
CGAACAGGCCGTACGCAGTTGTCGAACTTGGTTTGCAAAGGGAGAAAGTAGGAGATCTCTCTTGCGAGAT
GATCCCGCATTTTCTTGAAAGCTTTGCAGAGGCTAGCAGAATTACCCTCCACGTTGATTGTCTGCGAGGC
AAGAATGATCATCACCGTAGTGAGAGTGCGTTCAAGGCTCTTGCGGTTGCCATAAGAGAAGCCACCTCGC
CCAATGGTACCAACGATGTTCCCTCCACCAAAGGTGTTCTTATGTAGTGACACCGATTATTTAAAGCTGC
AGCATACGATATATATACATGTGTATATATGTATACCTATGAATGTCAGTAAGTATGTATACGAACAGTA
TGATACTGAAGATGACAAGGTAATGCATCATTCTATACGTGTCATTCTGAACGAGGCGCGCTTTCCTTTT
TTCTTTTTGCTTTTTCTTTTTTTTTCTCTTGAACTCGACGGATCTATGCGGTGTGAAATACCGCACAGAT
GCGTAAGGAGAAAATACCGCATCAGGAAATTGTAAGCGTTAATATTTTGTTAAAATTCGCGTTAAATTTT
TGTTAAATCAGCTCATTTTTTAACCAATAGGCCGAAATCGGCAAAATCCCTTATAAATCAAAAGAATAGA
CCGAGATAGGGT
[37 nt withheld, positions 1553-1589]
AAAGAACGTGGACTCCAACGTCAAAGG
[49 nt withheld, positions 1617-1665]
T
[91 nt withheld, positions 1667-1757]
G
[124 nt withheld, positions 1759-1882]
CCATTCGCCATTCAGGCTGCGCAACTGTTGGGAAGGGCGATCGGTGCGGGCCTCTTCGCTATTACGCCAG
CTGGCGAAAGGGGGATGTGCTGCAAGGCGATTAAGTTGGGTAACGCCAGGGTTTTCCCAGTCACGACGTT
GTAAAACGACGGCCAGTGAGCGCGCGTAATACGACTCACTATAGGGCGAATTGGGTACCGGGCCCCCCCT
CGAGGTCGACGGTATCGATAAGCTTGATATCGAATTCCTGCAGCCCGGGGGATCCACTAGTCGATGACTT
CTATATGATATTGCACTAACAAGAAGATATTATAATGCAATTGATACAAGACAAGGAGTTATTTGCTTCT
CTTTTATATGATTCTGACAATCCATATTGCGTTGGTAGTCTTTTTTGCTGGAACGGTTCAGCGGAAAAGA
CGCATCGCTCTTTTTGCTTCTAGAAGAAATGCCAGCAAAAGAATCTCTTGACAGTGACTGACAGCAAAAA
TGTCTTTTTCTAACTAGGAGCTCCAGCTTTTGTTCCCTTTAGTGAGGGTTAATTGCGCGCTTGGCGTAAT
CATGGTCATAGCTGTTTCCTGTGTGAAATTGTTATCCGCTCACAATTCCACACAACATACGAGCCGGAAG
CATAAAGTGTAAAGCCTGGGGTGCCTAATGAGTGAGCTAACTCACATTAATTGCGTTGCGCTCACTGCCC
GCTTTCCAGTCGGGAAACCTGTCGTGCCAGCTGCATTAATGAATCGGCCAACGCGCGGGGAGAGGCGGTT
TGCGTATTGGGCGCTCTTCCGCTTCCTCGCTCACTGACTCGCTGCGCTCGGTCGTTCGGCTGCGGCGAGC
GGTATCAGCTCACTCAAAGGCGGTAATACGGTTATCCACAGAATCAGGGGATAACGCAGGAAAGAACATG
TGAGCAAAAGGCCAGCAAAAGGCCAGGAACCGTAAAAAGGCCGCGTTGCTGGCGTTTTTCCATAGGCTCC
GCCCCCCTGACGAGCATCACAAAAATCGACGCTCAAGTCAGAGGTGGCGAAACCCGACAGGACTATAAAG
ATACCAGGCGTTTCCCCCTGGAAGCTCCCTCGTGCGCTCTCCTGTTCCGACCCTGCCGCTTACCGGATAC
CTGTCCGCCTTTCTCCCTTCGGGAAGCGTGGCGCTTTCTCATAGCTCACGCTGTAGGTATCTCAGTTCGG
TGTAGGTCGTTCGCTCCAAGCTGGGCTGTGTGCACGAACCCCCCGTTCAGCCCGACCGCTGCGCCTTATC
CGGTAACTATCGTCTTGAGTCCAACCCGGTAAGACACGACTTATCGCCACTGGCAGCAGCCACTGGTAAC
AGGATTAGCAGAGCGAGGTATGTAGGCGGTGCTACAGAGTTCTTGAAGTGGTGGCCTAACTACGGCTACA
CTAGAAGAACAGTATTTGGTATCTGCGCTCTGCTGAAGCCAGTTACCTTCGGAAAAAGAGTTGGTAGCTC
TTGATCCGGCAAACAAACCACCGCTGGTAGCGGTGGTTTTTTTGTTTGCAAGCAGCAGATTACGCGCAGA
AAAAAAGGATCTCAAGAAGATCCTTTGATCTTTTCTACGGGGTCTGACGCTCAGTGGAACGAAAACTCAC
GTTAAGGGATTTTGGTCATGAGATTATCAAAAAGGATCTTCACCTAGATCCTTTTAAATTAAAAATGAAG
TTTTAAATCAATCTAAAGTATATATGAGTAAACTTGGTCTGACAGTTACCAATGCTTAATCAGTGAGGCA
CCTATCTCAGCGATCTGTCTATTTCGTTCATCCATAGTTGCCTGACTCCCCGTCGTGTAGATAACTACGA
TACGGGAGGGCTTACCATCTGGCCCCAGTGCTGCAATGATACCGCGAGACCCACGCTCACCGGCTCCAGA
TTTATCAGCAATAAACCAGCCAGCCGGAAGGGCCGAGCGCAGAAGTGGTCCTGCAACTTTATCCGCCTCC
ATCCAGTCTATTAATTGTTGCCGGGAAGCTAGAGTAAGTAGTTCGCCAGTTAATAGTTTGCGCAACGTTG
TTGCCATTGCTACAGGCATCGTGGTGTCACGCTCGTCGTTTGGTATGGCTTCATTCAGCTCCGGTTCCCA
ACGATCAAGGCGAGTTACATGATCCCCCATGTTGTGCAAAAAAGCGGTTAGCTCCTTCGGTCCTCCGATC
GTTGTCAGAAGTAAGTTGGCCGCAGTGTTATCACTCATGGTTATGGCAGCACTGCATAATTCTCTTACTG
TCATGCCATCCGTAAGATGCTTTTCTGTGACTGGTGAGTACTCAACCAAGTCATTCTGAGAATAGTGTAT
GCGGCGACCGAGTTGCTCTTGCCCGGCGTCAATACGGGATAATACCGCGCCACATAGCAGAACTTTAAAA
GTGCTCATCATTGGAAAACGTTCTTCGGGGCGAAAACTCTCAAGGATCTTACCGCTGTTGAGATCCAGTT
CGATGTAACCCACTCGTGCACCCAACTGATCTTCAGCATCTTTTACTTTCACCAGCGTTTCTGGGTGAGC
AAAAACAGGAAGGCAAAATGCCGCAAAAAAGGGAATAAGGGCGACACGGAAATGTTGAATACTCATACTC
TTCCTTTTTCAATATTATTGAAGCATTTATCAGGGTTATTGTCTCATGAGCGGATACATATTTGAATGTA
TTTAGAAAAATAAACAAATAGGGGTTCCGCGCACATTTCCCCGAAAAGTGCCACCTGACGGATCGCTTGC
CTGTAACTTACACGCGCCTCGTATCTTTTAATGATGGAATAATTTGGGAATTTACTCTGTGTTTATTTAT
TTTTATGTTTTGTATTTGGATTTTAGAAAGTAAATAAAGAAGGTAGAAGAGTTACGGAATGAAGAAAAAA
AAATAAACAAAGGTTTAAAAAATTTCAACAAAAAGCGTACTTTACATATATATTTATTAGACAAGAAAAG
CAGATTAAATAGATATACATTCGATTAACGATAAGTAAAATGTAAAATCACAGGATTTTCGTGTGTGGTC
TTCTACACAGACAAGATGAAACAATTCGGCATTAATACCTGAGAGCAGGAAGAGCAAGATAAAAGGTAGT
ATTTGTTGGCGATCCCCCTAGAGTCTTTTACATCTTCGGAAAACAAAAACTATTTTTTCTTTAATTTCTT
TTTTTACTTTCTATTTTTAATTTATATATTTATATTAAAAAATTTAAATTATAATTATTTTTATAGCACG
TGATGAAAAGGACCCTAAGAAACCATTATTATCATGACATTAACCTATAAAAATAGGCGTATCACGAGGC
CCTTTCGTC
Features (pLannotate 1.2.2; 20 found; start..end, strand, type, name):
    137..186     +  misc_feature   bom (fragment): basis of mobility region from pBR322
    187..267     -  CDS            MRM1 (fragment): MRM1_YEAST - Also known as PET56 From Saccharomyces cerevisiae (strain ATCC 204508 / S288c) (Baker's yeast).
    317..504     +  promoter       HIS3 promoter: S. cerevisiae HIS3
    505..1167    +  CDS            HIS3: imidazoleglycerol-phosphate dehydratase, required for histidine biosynthesis; S. cerevisiae HIS3; yeast auxotrophic marker
   1375..1426    +  misc_feature   bom (fragment): basis of mobility region from pBR322
   1454..1882    -  rep_origin     f1 ori (sequence partly withheld): f1 bacteriophage origin of replication; arrow indicates direction of (+) strand synthesis
   1886..2041    -  CDS            lacZα (fragment): LacZα fragment of β-galactosidase; lacZ fragment
   2049..2067    +  promoter       T7 promoter: promoter for bacteriophage T7 RNA polymerase
   2076..2153    -  misc_feature   MCS (fragment): pBluescript multiple cloning site
   2155..2389    -  promoter       CUP1 promoter: S. cerevisiae CUP1; inducible metallothionein promoter, regulated by Cu2+
   2408..2426    -  promoter       T3 promoter: promoter for bacteriophage T3 RNA polymerase
   2471..2487    -  protein_bind   lac operator: The lac repressor binds to the lac operator to inhibit transcription in E. coli. This inhibition can be relieved by adding lactose or isopropyl-β-D-thiogalactopyranoside (IPTG). lac repressor encoded by lacI
   2495..2525    -  promoter       lac promoter: promoter for the E. coli lac operon
   2540..2561    -  protein_bind   CAP binding site: CAP binding activates transcription in the presence of cAMP. E. coli catabolite activator protein
   2574..2666    -  CDS            lacI (fragment): lac repressor; lacI; The lac repressor binds to the lac operator to inhibit transcription in E. coli. This inhibition can be relieved by adding lactose or isopropyl-β-D-thiogalactopyranoside (IPTG).
   2849..3437    -  rep_origin     ori: high-copy-number ColE1/pMB1/pBR322/pUC origin of replication
   3608..4468    -  CDS            AmpR: β-lactamase; bla; confers resistance to ampicillin, carbenicillin, and related antibiotics
   4469..4573    -  promoter       AmpR promoter: bla
   4603..5106    -  misc_feature   CEN/ARS: S. cerevisiae CEN6 centromere fused to an autonomously replicating sequence
   5181..35      +  CDS            rop (fragment) (across the origin): Rop protein, which maintains plasmids at low copy number; rop
