[The description below was written by a language model from this plasmid's Addgene catalogue record and pLannotate feature annotations shown in this document.]
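Description:
pRS413-CUP1pr is an empty yeast expression backbone for copper-inducible gene expression in Saccharomyces cerevisiae, built on the pRS413 centromeric shuttle vector. In yeast it is maintained through a CEN6 centromere fused to an autonomously replicating sequence, which gives stable, low-copy inheritance, and it is selected by the HIS3 auxotrophic marker under its own promoter, complementing histidine auxotrophy in his3 strains. In E. coli it replicates from a ColE1/pUC-type origin and is selected with ampicillin through the β-lactamase gene. An f1 phage origin is also present, as are remnants of the pBluescript-derived lacZα region with its lac promoter, operator and CAP site. The short bom, rop, lacI and MRM1/PET56 fragments annotated in the sequence are backbone remnants, not functional elements.

The functional payload is the CUP1 metallothionein promoter, which is activated by Cu2+ and so allows transcription of a downstream gene to be switched on or tuned by adding copper to the medium. According to the depositor, the plasmid was derived from pRS413-TEF1pr by cutting out the constitutive TEF1 promoter and replacing it with a PCR-amplified CUP1 promoter flanked by SacI and BamHI sites. The promoter sits directly upstream of a remaining portion of the pBluescript multiple cloning site, into which an open reading frame can be inserted, and the whole region is bracketed by T3 and T7 promoters. No insert is present, and the feature table does not annotate a yeast transcription terminator downstream of the cloning site. The associated publication concerns fluorogen-activating protein tags for protein trafficking and colocalization studies in yeast, which suggests its use for controlled expression of tagged proteins in that context.
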