Addgene plasmid #221109: pRS413-CUP1pr
Purpose: (Empty Backbone) Copper-inducible gene expression
Depositing lab: Allyson O’Donnell. Depositing organization: University of Pittsburgh (University, School of Medicine, and Cancer Institute). Publication: Optimization of the fluorogen-activating protein tag for quantitative protein trafficking and colocalization studies in S. cerevisiae. Oppenheimer KG, Hager NA, McAtee CK, Filiztekin E, Shang C, Warnick JA, Bruchez MP, Brodsky JL, Prosser DC, Kwiatkowski AV, O'Donnell AF. Mol Biol Cell. 2024 Jul 1;35(7):mr5. doi: 10.1091/mbc.E24-04-0174. Epub 2024 May 29. PubMed 38809589.
Backbone
  Vector backbone: pRS413
  Vector type: Yeast Expression
  Selectable markers: HIS3
Growth in bacteria
  Bacterial resistance: Ampicillin, 100 μg/mL
  Growth temperature: 37°C
  Growth strain: DH5alpha
  Copy number: Low Copy
Gene/Insert
  Gene/Insert name: None
Terms and licenses: Academic/Nonprofit Terms; Industry Terms: Not Available to Industry
Depositor comments: The TEF1 promoter from the pRS413-TEF1pr plasmid (Mumberg et al., 1995) was removed by restriction digestion and replaced with the CUP1 promoter (PCR amplified from the pKK212 plasmid used in (O'Donnell et al., 2013) flanked by SacI and BamHI restriction sites.
How to cite: pRS413-CUP1pr was a gift from Allyson O’Donnell (Addgene plasmid # 221109 ; http://n2t.net/addgene:221109 ; RRID:Addgene_221109)
